Addgene plasmid #228910: pJCX3-ACTG2_WT
Purpose: Expresses wildtype smooth muscle actin gamma-2 in human cells
Depositing lab: Roberto Dominguez. Depositing organization: University of Pennsylvania.
Backbone
  Vector backbone: pJC
  Backbone size w/o insert (bp): 4700
  Total vector size (bp): 5800
  Vector type: Mammalian Expression, Bacterial Expression
Growth in bacteria
  Bacterial resistance: Kanamycin, 50 μg/mL
  Growth temperature: 37°C
  Growth strain: NEB Stable
  Copy number: High Copy
Gene/Insert
  Gene/Insert name: Actin gamma 2, smooth muscle (alt name: ACTG2)
  Species: H. sapiens (human); Human
  Insert size (bp): 1120
  Mutation: WT
  GenBank ID: NM_001615.4 NM_001615.4
  Entrez Gene: ACTG2 (a.k.a. ACT, ACTA3, ACTE, ACTL3, ACTSG, MMIHS5, VSCM, VSCM1)
  Promoter: CMV
  Tag / fusion protein: HIS-FLAG-TEV (N terminal on insert)
  Cloning method: Restriction Enzyme; 5′ cloning site SpeI (not destroyed); 3′ cloning site Bcl1 (destroyed during cloning)
  Sequencing primers: 5′ TAGGCGTGTACGGTGGG
Terms and licenses: Academic/Nonprofit Terms; Industry Terms: Not Available to Industry
How to cite: pJCX3-ACTG2_WT was a gift from Roberto Dominguez (Addgene plasmid # 228910 ; http://n2t.net/addgene:228910 ; RRID:Addgene_228910)
