[The description below was written by a language model from this plasmid's Addgene catalogue record and pLannotate feature annotations shown in this document.]
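Description:
pJCX3-ACTG2_WT is a roughly 5.8 kb plasmid built on the pJC backbone for expressing wild-type human smooth muscle gamma-2 actin (ACTG2) in human cells. It is catalogued as both a mammalian and a bacterial expression vector. In bacteria it replicates from a high-copy ColE1/pUC-type origin and is selected with kanamycin. Resistance comes from a Tn5 NeoR/KanR gene placed behind tandem bacterial (bla) and SV40 early promoters and followed by an HSV TK polyadenylation signal. This arrangement lets the same marker confer kanamycin resistance in E. coli and, in principle, G418 resistance in mammalian cells. An f1 origin is also present. Short fragments annotated as ble and as a bGH poly(A) signal appear to be backbone remnants.

The expression cassette is driven by the CMV immediate-early enhancer and promoter. According to the catalogue, the ACTG2 coding sequence was cloned by restriction digestion and carries an N-terminal His-FLAG-TEV tag. This tag provides affinity handles for purification or detection and a protease site for removing them. The automated annotation detects only the FLAG element of this tag. It also labels the actin open reading frame by its closest match, the chicken orthologue, which reflects how highly conserved actins are rather than a different species of origin. Downstream of the insert are a small fragment annotated as a T7 gene 10-derived solubility tag and a T7 terminator, both probably carried over from the vector. A WPRE follows, which enhances post-transcriptional expression, and then an SV40 poly(A) signal. The design suits production of tagged, cleavable recombinant smooth muscle actin in human cells. The "WT" in the name suggests it could serve as a wild-type reference for mutant versions, but the record does not describe any.
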