Features (pLannotate 1.2.2; 16 found; start..end, strand, type, name):
    549..852     +  enhancer       CMV enhancer: human cytomegalovirus immediate early enhancer
    853..1056    +  promoter       CMV promoter: human cytomegalovirus (CMV) immediate early promoter
   1133..1156    +  CDS            FLAG: FLAG® epitope tag, followed by an enterokinase cleavage site
   1190..2302    +  CDS            ACTG2: ACTH_CHICK - Also known as ACTA3, ACTSG. Experimental evidence at protein level: Swiss-Prot protein existence level 1. Actins are highly conserved proteins that are involved in various types of cell motility and are ubiquitously expressed in all eukaryotic cells. From Gallus gallus (Chicken).
   2313..2362    +  CDS            SET1 (fragment): solubility-enhancement tag derived from T7 phage gene 10B
   2370..2417    +  terminator     T7 terminator: transcription terminator for bacteriophage T7 RNA polymerase
   2465..3053    +  misc_feature   WPRE: woodchuck hepatitis virus posttranscriptional regulatory element
   3070..3191    +  polyA_signal   SV40 poly(A) signal: SV40 polyadenylation signal
   3225..3653    -  rep_origin     f1 ori (sequence partly withheld): f1 bacteriophage origin of replication; arrow indicates direction of (+) strand synthesis
   3680..3784    +  promoter       AmpR promoter: bla
   3786..4143    +  promoter       SV40 promoter: SV40 enhancer and early promoter
   4178..4972    +  CDS            NeoR/KanR: aminoglycoside phosphotransferase from Tn5; aph(3')-II (or nptII); confers resistance to neomycin, kanamycin, and G418 (Geneticin®)
   4993..5145    +  CDS            ble (fragment): BLE_KLEPN - Experimental evidence at protein level: Swiss-Prot protein existence level 1. Binding protein with a strong affinity to the bleomycin family of antibiotics. Binds to CL990; an antimitotic-antibiotic compound. From Klebsiella pneumoniae.
   5204..5251    +  polyA_signal   HSV TK poly(A) signal: herpes simplex virus thymidine kinase polyadenylation signal (Cole and Stacy, 1985)
   5342..5358    -  polyA_signal   bGH poly(A) signal (fragment): bovine growth hormone polyadenylation signal
   5580..374     +  rep_origin     ori (across the origin): high-copy-number ColE1/pMB1/pBR322/pUC origin of replication
>Addgene plasmid #228910 | pJCX3-ACTG2_WT | addgene full sequence | sequence record 457664 | Addgene NGS Result
TGCTAATCCTGTTACCAGTGGCTGCTGCCAGTGGCGATAAGTCGTGTCTTACCGGGTTGGACTCAAGACG
ATAGTTACCGGATAAGGCGCAGCGGTCGGGCTGAACGGGGGGTTCGTGCACACAGCCCAGCTTGGAGCGA
ACGACCTACACCGAACTGAGATACCTACAGCGTGAGCTATGAGAAAGCGCCACGCTTCCCGAAGGGAGAA
AGGCGGACAGGTATCCGGTAAGCGGCAGGGTCGGAACAGGAGAGCGCACGAGGGAGCTTCCAGGGGGAAA
CGCCTGGTATCTTTATAGTCCTGTCGGGTTTCGCCACCTCTGACTTGAGCGTCGATTTTTGTGATGCTCG
TCAGGGGGGCGGAGCCTATGGAAAAACGCCAGCAACGCGGCCTTTTTACGGTTCCTGGCCTTTTGCTGGC
CTTTTGCTCACATGTTCTTTCCTGCGTTATCCCCTGATTCTGTGGATAACCGTATTACCGCCATGCATTA
GTTATTAATAGTAATCAATTACGGGGTCATTAGTTCATAGCCCATATATGGAGTTCCGCGTTACATAACT
TACGGTAAATGGCCCGCCTGGCTGACCGCCCAACGACCCCCGCCCATTGACGTCAATAATGACGTATGTT
CCCATAGTAACGCCAATAGGGACTTTCCATTGACGTCAATGGGTGGAGTATTTACGGTAAACTGCCCACT
TGGCAGTACATCAAGTGTATCATATGCCAAGTACGCCCCCTATTGACGTCAATGACGGTAAATGGCCCGC
CTGGCATTATGCCCAGTACATGACCTTATGGGACTTTCCTACTTGGCAGTACATCTACGTATTAGTCATC
GCTATTACCATGGTGATGCGGTTTTGGCAGTACATCAATGGGCGTGGATAGCGGTTTGACTCACGGGGAT
TTCCAAGTCTCCACCCCATTGACGTCAATGGGAGTTTGTTTTGGCACCAAAATCAACGGGACTTTCCAAA
ATGTCGTAACAACTCCGCCCCATTGACGCAAATGGGCGGTAGGCGTGTACGGTGGGAGGTCTATATAAGC
AGAGCTGGTTTAGTGAACCGTCAGATCCGCTAGCTCGCGAGTCGACGCCACCATGGCGCATCACCATCAT
CACCACAGTGGAGATTACAAGGATGACGATGACAAGACTAGTGAGAACCTGTATTTCCAGGAAGAGGAGA
CCACCGCGCTCGTGTGTGACAATGGCTCTGGCCTGTGCAAGGCAGGCTTCGCAGGAGATGATGCCCCCCG
GGCTGTCTTCCCCTCCATTGTGGGCCGCCCTCGCCACCAGGGTGTGATGGTGGGAATGGGCCAGAAAGAC
AGCTATGTGGGGGATGAGGCTCAGAGCAAGCGAGGGATCCTAACTCTCAAATACCCCATTGAACACGGCA
TCATCACCAACTGGGATGACATGGAGAAGATCTGGCACCACTCCTTCTACAATGAGCTGCGTGTAGCACC
TGAAGAGCACCCCACCCTGCTCACAGAGGCTCCCCTAAATCCCAAGGCCAACAGGGAAAAGATGACCCAG
ATCATGTTTGAAACCTTCAATGTCCCTGCCATGTACGTCGCCATTCAAGCTGTGCTCTCCCTCTATGCCT
CTGGCCGCACGACAGGCATCGTCCTGGATTCAGGTGATGGCGTCACCCACAATGTCCCCATCTATGAAGG
CTATGCCCTGCCCCATGCCATCATGCGCCTGGACTTGGCTGGCCGTGACCTCACGGACTACCTCATGAAG
ATCCTCACAGAGAGAGGCTATTCCTTTGTGACCACAGCTGAGAGAGAAATTGTGCGAGACATCAAGGAGA
AGCTGTGCTATGTGGCCCTGGATTTTGAGAATGAGATGGCCACAGCAGCTTCCTCTTCCTCCCTGGAGAA
GAGCTATGAGCTGCCAGATGGGCAGGTTATCACCATTGGCAATGAGCGCTTCCGCTGCCCTGAGACCCTC
TTCCAGCCTTCCTTTATTGGCATGGAGTCCGCTGGAATTCATGAGACAACCTACAATTCCATCATGAAGT
GTGACATTGACATCCGTAAGGACTTATATGCCAACAATGTCCTCTCTGGGGGCACCACCATGTACCCTGG
CATTGCTGACAGGATGCAGAAGGAGATCACAGCCCTGGCCCCCAGCACCATGAAGATCAAGATTATTGCT
CCCCCAGAGCGGAAGTACTCAGTCTGGATCGGGGGCTCTATCCTGGCCTCTCTCTCCACCTTCCAGCAGA
TGTGGATCAGCAAGCCTGAGTATGATGAGGCAGGGCCCTCCATTGTCCACAGGAAGTGCTTCTAGTGATC
CGGCTGCTAACAAAGCCCGAAAGGAAGCTGAGTTGGCTGCTGCCACCGCTGAGCAATAACTAGCATAACC
CCTTGGGGCCTCTAAACGGGTCTTGAGGGGTTTTTTGCTGAAAGGAGGAACTATATCCGGAGGAGACAAT
ACCGGAATCTAGATAATCAACCTCTGGATTACAAAATTTGTGAAAGATTGACTGGTATTCTTAACTATGT
TGCTCCTTTTACGCTATGTGGATACGCTGCTTTAATGCCTTTGTATCATGCTATTGCTTCCCGTATGGCT
TTCATTTTCTCCTCCTTGTATAAATCCTGGTTGCTGTCTCTTTATGAGGAGTTGTGGCCCGTTGTCAGGC
AACGTGGCGTGGTGTGCACTGTGTTTGCTGACGCAACCCCCACTGGTTGGGGCATTGCCACCACCTGTCA
GCTCCTTTCCGGGACTTTCGCTTTCCCCCTCCCTATTGCCACGGCGGAACTCATCGCCGCCTGCCTTGCC
CGCTGCTGGACAGGGGCTCGGCTGTTGGGCACTGACAATTCCGTGGTGTTGTCGGGGAAATCATCGTCCT
TTCCTTGGCTGCTCGCCTGTGTTGCCACCTGGATTCTGCGCGGGACGTCCTTCTGCTACGTCCCTTCGGC
CCTCAATCCAGCGGACCTTCCTTCCCGCGGCCTGCTGCCGGCTCTGCGGCCTCTTCCGCGTCTTCGCCTT
CGCCCTCAGACGAGTCGGATCTCCCTTTGGGCCGCCTCCCCGCATCAATTGTTGTTGTTAACTTGTTTAT
TGCAGCTTATAATGGTTACAAATAAAGCAATAGCATCACAAATTTCACAAATAAAGCATTTTTTTCACTG
CATTCTAGTTGTGGTTTGTCCAAACTCATCAATGTATCTTAACGCGTAAATTGTAAGCGTTAATATTTTG
TTAAAATTCGCGTTAAATTTTTGTTAAATCAGCTCATTTTTTAACCAATAGGCCGAAATCGGCAAAATCC
CTTATAAATCAAAAGAATAGACCGAGATAGGGT
[37 nt withheld, positions 3324-3360]
AAAGAACGTGGACTCCAACGTCAAAGG
[49 nt withheld, positions 3388-3436]
T
[91 nt withheld, positions 3438-3528]
G
[124 nt withheld, positions 3530-3653]
CAGGTGGCACTTTTCGGGGAAATGTGCGCGGAACCCCTATTTGTTTATTTTTCTAAATACATTCAAATAT
GTATCCGCTCATGAGACAATAACCCTGATAAATGCTTCAATAATATTGAAAAAGGAAGAGTCCTGAGGCG
GAAAGAACCAGCTGTGGAATGTGTGTCAGTTAGGGTGTGGAAAGTCCCCAGGCTCCCCAGCAGGCAGAAG
TATGCAAAGCATGCATCTCAATTAGTCAGCAACCAGGTGTGGAAAGTCCCCAGGCTCCCCAGCAGGCAGA
AGTATGCAAAGCATGCATCTCAATTAGTCAGCAACCATAGTCCCGCCCCTAACTCCGCCCATCCCGCCCC
TAACTCCGCCCAGTTCCGCCCATTCTCCGCCCCATGGCTGACTAATTTTTTTTATTTATGCAGAGGCCGA
GGCCGCCTCGGCCTCTGAGCTATTCCAGAAGTAGTGAGGAGGCTTTTTTGGAGGCCTAGGCTTTTGCAAA
GATCGATCAAGAGACAGGATGAGGATCGTTTCGCATGATTGAACAAGATGGATTGCACGCAGGTTCTCCG
GCCGCTTGGGTGGAGAGGCTATTCGGCTATGACTGGGCACAACAGACAATCGGCTGCTCTGATGCCGCCG
TGTTCCGGCTGTCAGCGCAGGGGCGCCCGGTTCTTTTTGTCAAGACCGACCTGTCCGGTGCCCTGAATGA
ACTGCAAGACGAGGCAGCGCGGCTATCGTGGCTGGCCACGACGGGCGTTCCTTGCGCAGCTGTGCTCGAC
GTTGTCACTGAAGCGGGAAGGGACTGGCTGCTATTGGGCGAAGTGCCGGGGCAGGATCTCCTGTCATCTC
ACCTTGCTCCTGCCGAGAAAGTATCCATCATGGCTGATGCAATGCGGCGGCTGCATACGCTTGATCCGGC
TACCTGCCCATTCGACCACCAAGCGAAACATCGCATCGAGCGAGCACGTACTCGGATGGAAGCCGGTCTT
GTCGATCAGGATGATCTGGACGAGGAGCATCAGGGGCTCGCGCCAGCCGAACTGTTCGCCAGGCTCAAGG
CGAGCATGCCCGACGGCGAGGATCTCGTCGTGACCCATGGCGATGCCTGCTTGCCGAATATCATGGTGGA
AAATGGCCGCTTTTCTGGATTCATCGACTGTGGCCGGCTGGGTGTGGCGGACCGCTATCAGGACATAGCG
TTGGCTACCCGTGATATTGCTGAGGAGCTTGGCGGCGAATGGGCTGACCGCTTCCTCGTGCTTTACGGTA
TCGCCGCTCCCGATTCGCAGCGCATCGCCTTCTATCGCCTTCTTGACGAGTTCTTCTGAGCGGGACTCTG
GGGTTCGAAATGACCGACCAAGCGACGCCCAACCTGCCATCACGAGATTTCGATTCCACCGCCGCCTTCT
ATGAAAGGTTGGGCTTCGGAATCGTTTTCCGGGACGCCGGCTGGATGATCCTCCAGCGCGGGGATCTCAT
GCTGGAGTTCTTCGCCCACCCTAGGGGGAGGCTAACTGAAACACGGAAGGAGACAATACCGGAAGGAACC
CGCGCTATGACGGCAATAAAAAGACAGAATAAAACGCACGGTGTTGGGTCGTTTGTTCATAAACGCGGGG
TTCGGTCCCAGGGCTGGCACTCTGTCGATACCCCACCGAGACCCCATTGGGGCCAATACGCCCGCGTTTC
TTCCTTTTCCCCACCCCACCCCCCAAGTTCGGGTGAAGGCCCAGGGCTCGCAGCCAACGTCGGGGCGGCA
GGCCCTGCCATAGCCTCAGGTTACTCATATATACTTTAGATTGATTTAAAACTTCATTTTTAATTTAAAA
GGATCTAGGTGAAGATCCTTTTTGATAATCTCATGACCAAAATCCCTTAACGTGAGTTTTCGTTCCACTG
AGCGTCAGACCCCGTAGAAAAGATCAAAGGATCTTCTTGAGATCCTTTTTTTCTGCGCGTAATCTGCTGC
TTGCAAACAAAAAAACCACCGCTACCAGCGGTGGTTTGTTTGCCGGATCAAGAGCTACCAACTCTTTTTC
CGAAGGTAACTGGCTTCAGCAGAGCGCAGATACCAAATACTGTTCTTCTAGTGTAGCCGTAGTTAGGCCA
CCACTTCAAGAACTCTGTAGCACCGCCTACATACCTCGCTC
